Addgene plasmid #122235: pBABE-RPS14(WT)-Myc
Purpose: expresses RPS14 protein with a Myc tag in mammalian cells (puro resistance)
Depositing lab: Gerardo Ferbeyre. Depositing organization: University of Montreal. Publication: Senescence-associated ribosome biogenesis defects contributes to cell cycle arrest through the Rb pathway. Lessard F, Igelmann S, Trahan C, Huot G, Saint-Germain E, Mignacca L, Del Toro N, Lopes-Paciencia S, Le Calve B, Montero M, Deschenes-Simard X, Bury M, Moiseeva O, Rowell MC, Zorca CE, Zenklusen D, Brakier-Gingras L, Bourdeau V, Oeffinger M, Ferbeyre G. Nat Cell Biol. 2018 Jul;20(7):789-799. doi: 10.1038/s41556-018-0127-y. Epub 2018 Jun 25. PubMed 29941930.
Backbone
  Vector backbone: pBABE-puro
  Total vector size (bp): 5588
  Vector type: Mammalian Expression, Retroviral
  Selectable markers: Puromycin
Growth in bacteria
  Bacterial resistance: Ampicillin, 100 μg/mL
  Growth temperature: 37°C
  Growth strain: NEB Stable
  Copy number: High Copy
Gene/Insert
  Gene/Insert name: RPS14 (alt name: uS11)
  Species: H. sapiens (human)
  Insert size (bp): 530
  GenBank ID: NM_005617
  Entrez Gene: RPS14 (a.k.a. EMTB, S14, uS11)
  Promoter: vector's LTR
  Tag / fusion protein: Myc (C terminal on insert)
  Cloning method: Restriction Enzyme; 5′ cloning site BamHI (not destroyed); 3′ cloning site SalI (not destroyed)
  Sequencing primers: 5′ cccttgaacctcctcgttcgacc (Forward sequencing primer); 3′ ggactttccacacctggttgct (Reverse sequencing primer)
Terms and licenses: Academic/Nonprofit Terms; Industry Terms: Not Available to Industry
How to cite: pBABE-RPS14(WT)-Myc was a gift from Gerardo Ferbeyre (Addgene plasmid # 122235 ; http://n2t.net/addgene:122235 ; RRID:Addgene_122235)
