[The description below was written by a language model from this plasmid's Addgene catalogue record and pLannotate feature annotations shown in this document.]
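Description:
pBABE-RPS14(WT)-Myc is a 5,588 bp Moloney murine leukemia virus-based retroviral expression plasmid built on the pBABE-puro backbone, intended for stable expression of a tagged ribosomal protein in mammalian cells. In bacteria it is maintained through a high-copy ColE1/pUC-type origin and selected with ampicillin via the β-lactamase gene and its native promoter. A short lacI fragment near the origin appears to be a non-functional backbone remnant.

The retroviral cassette is bounded by MMLV long terminal repeats. Downstream of the 5′ LTR lie a packaging signal (annotated as an MESV Ψ fragment) and a truncated gag segment lacking its start codon, which together allow the transcribed genomic RNA to be packaged into virions when gag, pol and env are supplied in trans by a packaging cell line. The insert is the wild-type human RPS14 (uS11) coding sequence, about 530 bp, cloned between BamHI and SalI sites that both remain intact. It carries a C-terminal Myc epitope according to the catalogue entry, although the tag was not picked up as a separate feature in the automated annotation. RPS14 transcription is driven by the vector's LTR, while an internal SV40 enhancer/early promoter independently drives puromycin N-acetyltransferase, permitting puromycin selection of transduced or transfected cells. The annotation also flags a ΔU3-type LTR fragment immediately before the 3′ LTR. Because an apparently full LTR follows it and the insert depends on LTR promoter activity, the vector should not be assumed to be self-inactivating.

The construct is used to produce Myc-tagged RPS14 in mammalian cells, with the tag allowing detection or immunoprecipitation. The associated publication concerns ribosome biogenesis defects in senescence and cell cycle arrest through the Rb pathway.
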