Features (pLannotate 1.2.2; 12 found; start..end, strand, type, name):
     42..494     +  CDS            RPS14 (sequence withheld): RS14_HUMAN - Experimental evidence at protein level: Swiss-Prot protein existence level 1. From Homo sapiens (Human).
    565..894     +  promoter       SV40 promoter: SV40 enhancer and early promoter
    904..1503    +  CDS            PuroR: puromycin N-acetyltransferase; pac from Streptomyces alboniger; confers resistance to puromycin
   1602..1723    +  LTR            3' LTR (ΔU3) (fragment): self-inactivating 3' long terminal repeat (LTR) from Moloney murine leukemia virus
   1724..2193    +  LTR            LTR: long terminal repeat from Moloney murine leukemia virus
   2259..2311    -  CDS            lacI (fragment): lac repressor; lacI; The lac repressor binds to the lac operator to inhibit transcription in E. coli. This inhibition can be relieved by adding lactose or isopropyl-β-D-thiogalactopyranoside (IPTG).
   2494..3082    -  rep_origin     ori: high-copy-number ColE1/pMB1/pBR322/pUC origin of replication
   3242..4102    -  CDS            AmpR: β-lactamase; bla; confers resistance to ampicillin, carbenicillin, and related antibiotics
   4103..4207    -  promoter       AmpR promoter: bla
   4238..4707    +  LTR            LTR: long terminal repeat from Moloney murine leukemia virus
   4831..5105    +  misc_feature   MESV Ψ (fragment): packaging signal of murine embryonic stem cell virus
   5172..5588    +  CDS            gag (truncated): truncated Moloney murine leukemia virus (MMLV) gag gene lacking the start codon
>Addgene plasmid #122235 | pBABE-RPS14(WT)-Myc | addgene full sequence | sequence record 238492 | Addgene NGS Result
GGCCGGATCCGGTACCGAGGAGATCTGCCGCCGCGATCGCC
[453 nt withheld, positions 42-494]
ACGCGTACGCGGCCGCTCGAGCAGAAACTCATCTCAGAAGAGGATCTGGCATAAGTCGACCCTGTGGAAT
GTGTGTCAGTTAGGGTGTGGAAAGTCCCCAGGCTCCCCAGCAGGCAGAAGTATGCAAAGCATGCATCTCA
ATTAGTCAGCAACCAGGTGTGGAAAGTCCCCAGGCTCCCCAGCAGGCAGAAGTATGCAAAGCATGCATCT
CAATTAGTCAGCAACCATAGTCCCGCCCCTAACTCCGCCCATCCCGCCCCTAACTCCGCCCAGTTCCGCC
CATTCTCCGCCCCATGGCTGACTAATTTTTTTTATTTATGCAGAGGCCGAGGCCGCCTCGGCCTCTGAGC
TATTCCAGAAGTAGTGAGGAGGCTTTTTTGGAGGCCTAGGCTTTTGCAAAAAGCTTACCATGACCGAGTA
CAAGCCCACGGTGCGCCTCGCCACCCGCGACGACGTCCCCAGGGCCGTACGCACCCTCGCCGCCGCGTTC
GCCGACTACCCCGCCACGCGCCACACCGTCGATCCGGACCGCCACATCGAGCGGGTCACCGAGCTGCAAG
AACTCTTCCTCACGCGCGTCGGGCTCGACATCGGCAAGGTGTGGGTCGCGGACGACGGCGCCGCGGTGGC
GGTCTGGACCACGCCGGAGAGCGTCGAAGCGGGGGCGGTGTTCGCCGAGATCGGCCCGCGCATGGCCGAG
TTGAGCGGTTCCCGGCTGGCCGCGCAGCAACAGATGGAAGGCCTCCTGGCGCCGCACCGGCCCAAGGAGC
CCGCGTGGTTCCTGGCCACCGTCGGCGTCTCGCCCGACCACCAGGGCAAGGGTCTGGGCAGCGCCGTCGT
GCTCCCCGGAGTGGAGGCGGCCGAGCGCGCCGGGGTGCCCGCCTTCCTGGAGACCTCCGCGCCCCGCAAC
CTCCCCTTCTACGAGCGGCTCGGCTTCACCGTCACCGCCGACGTCGAGGTGCCCGAAGGACCGCGCACCT
GGTGCATGACCCGCAAGCCCGGTGCCTGACGCCCGCCCCACGACCCGCAGCGCCCGACCGAAAGGAGCGC
ACGACCCCATGCATCGATAAAATAAAAGATTTTATTTAGTCTCCAGAAAAAGGGGGGAATGAAAGACCCC
ACCTGTAGGTTTGGCAAGCTAGCTTAAGTAACGCCATTTTGCAAGGCATGGAAAAATACATAACTGAGAA
TAGAGAAGTTCAGATCAAGGTCAGGAACAGATGGAACAGCTGAATATGGGCCAAACAGGATATCTGTGGT
AAGCAGTTCCTGCCCCGGCTCAGGGCCAAGAACAGATGGAACAGCTGAATATGGGCCAAACAGGATATCT
GTGGTAAGCAGTTCCTGCCCCGGCTCAGGGCCAAGAACAGATGGTCCCCAGATGCGGTCCAGCCCTCAGC
AGTTTCTAGAGAACCATCAGATGTTTCCAGGGTGCCCCAAGGACCTGAAATGACCCTGTGCCTTATTTGA
ACTAACCAATCAGTTCGCTTCTCGCTTCTGTTCGCGCGCTTCTGCTCCCCGAGCTCAATAAAAGAGCCCA
CAACCCCTCACTCGGGGCGCCAGTCCTCCGATTGACTGAGTCGCCCGGGTACCCGTGTATCCAATAAACC
CTCTTGCAGTTGCATCCGACTTGTGGTCTCGCTGTTCCTTGGGAGGGTCTCCTCTGAGTGATTGACTACC
CGTCAGCGGGGGTCTTTCACATGCAGCATGTATCAAAATTAATTTGGTTTTTTTTCTTAAGTATTTACAT
TAAATGGCCATAGTTGCATTAATGAATCGGCCAACGCGCGGGGAGAGGCGGTTTGCGTATTGGGCGCTCT
TCCGCTTCCTCGCTCACTGACTCGCTGCGCTCGGTCGTTCGGCTGCGGCGAGCGGTATCAGCTCACTCAA
AGGCGGTAATACGGTTATCCACAGAATCAGGGGATAACGCAGGAAAGAACATGTGAGCAAAAGGCCAGCA
AAAGGCCAGGAACCGTAAAAAGGCCGCGTTGCTGGCGTTTTTCCATAGGCTCCGCCCCCCTGACGAGCAT
CACAAAAATCGACGCTCAAGTCAGAGGTGGCGAAACCCGACAGGACTATAAAGATACCAGGCGTTTCCCC
CTGGAAGCTCCCTCGTGCGCTCTCCTGTTCCGACCCTGCCGCTTACCGGATACCTGTCCGCCTTTCTCCC
TTCGGGAAGCGTGGCGCTTTCTCATAGCTCACGCTGTAGGTATCTCAGTTCGGTGTAGGTCGTTCGCTCC
AAGCTGGGCTGTGTGCACGAACCCCCCGTTCAGCCCGACCGCTGCGCCTTATCCGGTAACTATCGTCTTG
AGTCCAACCCGGTAAGACACGACTTATCGCCACTGGCAGCAGCCACTGGTAACAGGATTAGCAGAGCGAG
GTATGTAGGCGGTGCTACAGAGTTCTTGAAGTGGTGGCCTAACTACGGCTACACTAGAAGAACAGTATTT
GGTATCTGCGCTCTGCTGAAGCCAGTTACCTTCGGAAAAAGAGTTGGTAGCTCTTGATCCGGCAAACAAA
CCACCGCTGGTAGCGGTGGTTTTTTTGTTTGCAAGCAGCAGATTACGCGCAGAAAAAAAGGATCTCAAGA
AGATCCTTTGATCTTTTCTACGGGGTCTGACGCTCAGTGGAACGAAAACTCACGTTAAGGGATTTTGGTC
ATGAGATTATCAAAAAGGATCTTCACCTAGATCCTTTTGCGGCCGCAAATCAATCTAAAGTATATATGAG
TAAACTTGGTCTGACAGTTACCAATGCTTAATCAGTGAGGCACCTATCTCAGCGATCTGTCTATTTCGTT
CATCCATAGTTGCCTGACTCCCCGTCGTGTAGATAACTACGATACGGGAGGGCTTACCATCTGGCCCCAG
TGCTGCAATGATACCGCGAGACCCACGCTCACCGGCTCCAGATTTATCAGCAATAAACCAGCCAGCCGGA
AGGGCCGAGCGCAGAAGTGGTCCTGCAACTTTATCCGCCTCCATCCAGTCTATTAATTGTTGCCGGGAAG
CTAGAGTAAGTAGTTCGCCAGTTAATAGTTTGCGCAACGTTGTTGCCATTGCTACAGGCATCGTGGTGTC
ACGCTCGTCGTTTGGTATGGCTTCATTCAGCTCCGGTTCCCAACGATCAAGGCGAGTTACATGATCCCCC
ATGTTGTGCAAAAAAGCGGTTAGCTCCTTCGGTCCTCCGATCGTTGTCAGAAGTAAGTTGGCCGCAGTGT
TATCACTCATGGTTATGGCAGCACTGCATAATTCTCTTACTGTCATGCCATCCGTAAGATGCTTTTCTGT
GACTGGTGAGTACTCAACCAAGTCATTCTGAGAATAGTGTATGCGGCGACCGAGTTGCTCTTGCCCGGCG
TCAATACGGGATAATACCGCGCCACATAGCAGAACTTTAAAAGTGCTCATCATTGGAAAACGTTCTTCGG
GGCGAAAACTCTCAAGGATCTTACCGCTGTTGAGATCCAGTTCGATGTAACCCACTCGTGCACCCAACTG
ATCTTCAGCATCTTTTACTTTCACCAGCGTTTCTGGGTGAGCAAAAACAGGAAGGCAAAATGCCGCAAAA
AAGGGAATAAGGGCGACACGGAAATGTTGAATACTCATACTCTTCCTTTTTCAATATTATTGAAGCATTT
ATCAGGGTTATTGTCTCATGAGCGGATACATATTTGAATGTATTTAGAAAAATAAACAAATAGGGGTTCC
GCGCACATTTCCCCGAAAAGTGCCACCTGCAGCCTGAATATGGGCCAAACAGGATATCTGTGGTAAGCAG
TTCCTGCCCCGGCTCAGGGCCAAGAACAGATGGAACAGCTGAATATGGGCCAAACAGGATATCTGTGGTA
AGCAGTTCCTGCCCCGGCTCAGGGCCAAGAACAGATGGTCCCCAGATGCGGTCCAGCCCTCAGCAGTTTC
TAGAGAACCATCAGATGTTTCCAGGGTGCCCCAAGGACCTGAAATGACCCTGTGCCTTATTTGAACTAAC
CAATCAGTTCGCTTCTCGCTTCTGTTCGCGCGCTTCTGCTCCCCGAGCTCAATAAAAGAGCCCACAACCC
CTCACTCGGGGCGCCAGTCCTCCGATTGACTGAGTCGCCCGGGTACCCGTGTATCCAATAAACCCTCTTG
CAGTTGCATCCGACTTGTGGTCTCGCTGTTCCTTGGGAGGGTCTCCTCTGAGTGATTGACTACCCGTCAG
CGGGGGTCTTTCATTTGGGGGCTCGTCCGGGATCGGGAGACCCCTGCCCAGGGACCACCGACCCACCACC
GGGAGGCAAGCTGGCCAGCAACTTATCTGTGTCTGTCCGATTGTCTAGTGTCTATGACTGATTTTATGCG
CCTGCGTCGGTACTAGTTAGCTAACTAGCTCTGTATCTGGCGGACCCGTGGTGGAACTGACGAGTTCTGA
ACACCCGGCCGCAACCCTGGGAGACGTCCCAGGGACTTTGGGGGCCGTTTTTGTGGCCCGACCTGAGGAA
GGGAGTCGATGTGGAATCCGACCCCGTCAGGATATGTGGTTCTGGTAGGAGACGAGAACCTAAAACAGTT
CCCGCCTCCGTCTGAATTTTTGCTTTCGGTTTGGAACCGAAGCCGCGCGTCTTGTCTGCTGCAGCGCTGC
AGCATCGTTCTGTGTTGTCTCTGTCTGACTGTGTTTCTGTATTTGTCTGAAAATTAGGGCCAGACTGTTA
CCACTCCCTTAAGTTTGACCTTAGGTCACTGGAAAGATGTCGAGCGGATCGCTCACAACCAGTCGGTAGA
TGTCAAGAAGAGACGTTGGGTTACCTTCTGCTCTGCAGAATGGCCAACCTTTAACGTCGGATGGCCGCGA
GACGGCACCTTTAACCGAGACCTCATCACCCAGGTTAAGATCAAGGTCTTTTCACCTGGCCCGCATGGAC
ACCCAGACCAGGTCCCCTACATCGTGACCTGGGAAGCCTTGGCTTTTGACCCCCCTCCCTGGGTCAAGCC
CTTTGTACACCCTAAGCCTCCGCCTCCTCTTCCTCCATCCGCCCCGTCTCTCCCCCTTGAACCTCCTCGT
TCGACCCCGCCTCGATCCTCCCTTTATCCAGCCCTCACTCCTTCTCTAGGCGCC
