>Addgene plasmid #122235 | pBABE-RPS14(WT)-Myc | depositor partial sequence | sequence record 233444 | Cloned sequence
GGATCCACC
[450 nt withheld, positions 10-459]
GGTCGCCGTCTGACGCGTACGCGGCCGCTCGAGCAGAAACTCATCTCAGAAGAGGATCTGGCATAAGTCG
AC
